>Addgene plasmid #233441 | LSM0250 (PB)EF1a-CCR6V2-ADAR2dd-IRESv0-PuroR-P2A-BFP | addgene full sequence | sequence record 467437 | Addgene NGS Result
GAAGATCCTTTGATCTTTTCTACGGGGTCTGACGCTCAGTGGAACGAAAACTCACGTTAAGGGATTTTGG
TCATGAGATTATCAAAAAGGATCTTCACCTAGATCCTTTTAAATTAAAAATGAAGTTTTAAATCAATCTA
AAGTATATATGAGTAAACTTGGTCTGACAGTTACCAATGCTTAATCAGTGAGGCACCTATCTCAGCGATC
TGTCTATTTCGTTCATCCATAGTTGCCTGACTCCCCGTCGTGTAGATAACTACGATACGGGAGGGCTTAC
CATCTGGCCCCAGTGCTGCAATGATACCGCGAGACCCACGCTCACCGGCTCCAGATTTATCAGCAATAAA
CCAGCCAGCCGGAAGGGCCGAGCGCAGAAGTGGTCCTGCAACTTTATCCGCCTCCATCCAGTCTATTAAT
TGTTGCCGGGAAGCTAGAGTAAGTAGTTCGCCAGTTAATAGTTTGCGCAACGTTGTTGCCATTGCTACAG
GCATCGTGGTGTCACGCTCGTCGTTTGGTATGGCTTCATTCAGCTCCGGTTCCCAACGATCAAGGCGAGT
TACATGATCCCCCATGTTGTGCAAAAAAGCGGTTAGCTCCTTCGGTCCTCCGATCGTTGTCAGAAGTAAG
TTGGCCGCAGTGTTATCACTCATGGTTATGGCAGCACTGCATAATTCTCTTACTGTCATGCCATCCGTAA
GATGCTTTTCTGTGACTGGTGAGTACTCAACCAAGTCATTCTGAGAATAGTGTATGCGGCGACCGAGTTG
CTCTTGCCCGGCGTCAATACGGGATAATACCGCGCCACATAGCAGAACTTTAAAAGTGCTCATCATTGGA
AAACGTTCTTCGGGGCGAAAACTCTCAAGGATCTTACCGCTGTTGAGATCCAGTTCGATGTAACCCACTC
GTGCACCCAACTGATCTTCAGCATCTTTTACTTTCACCAGCGTTTCTGGGTGAGCAAAAACAGGAAGGCA
AAATGCCGCAAAAAAGGGAATAAGGGCGACACGGAAATGTTGAATACTCATACTCTTCCTTTTTCAATAT
TATTGAAGCATTTATCAGGGTTATTGTCTCATGAGCGGATACATATTTGAATGTATTTAGAAAAATAAAC
AAATAGGGGTTCCGCGCACATTTCCCCGAAAAGTGCCACCTAAATTGTAAGCGTTAATATTTTGTTAAAA
TTCGCGTTAAATTTTTGTTAAATCAGCTCATTTTTTAACCAATAGGCCGAAATCGGCAAAATCCCTTATA
AATCAAAAGAATAGACCGAGATAGGGT
[37 nt withheld, positions 1288-1324]
AAAGAACGTGGACTCCAACGTCAAAGG
[49 nt withheld, positions 1352-1400]
T
[91 nt withheld, positions 1402-1492]
G
[124 nt withheld, positions 1494-1617]
CCCATTCGCCATTCAGGCTGCGCAACTGTTGGGAAGGGCGATCGGTGCGGGCCTCTTCGCTATTACGCCA
GCTGGCGAAAGGGGGATGTGCTGCAAGGCGATTAAGTTGGGTAACGCCAGGGTTTTCCCAGTCACGACGT
TGTAAAACGACGGCCAGTGAGCGCGCCTCGTTCATTCACGTTTTTGAACCCGTGGAGGACGGGCAGACTC
GCGGTGCAAATGTGTTTTACAGCGTGATGGAGCAGATGAAGATGCTCGACACGCTGCAGAACACGCAGCT
AGATTAACCCTAGAAAGATAATCATATTGTGACGTACGTTAAAGATAATCATGTGTAAAATTGACGCATG
TGTTTTATCGGTCTGTATATCGAGGTTTATTTATTAATTTGAATAGATATTAAGTTTTATTATATTTACA
CTTACATACTAATAATAAATTCAACAAACAATTTATTTATGTTTATTTATTTATTAAAAAAAACAAAAAC
TCAAAATTTCTTCTATAAAGTAACAAAACTTTTATGAGGGACAGCCCCCCCCCAAAGCCCCCAGGGATGT
AATTACGTCCCTCCCCCGCTAGGGGGCAGCAGCGAGCCGCCCGGGGCTCCGCTCCGGTCCGGCGCTCCCC
CCGCATCCCCGAGCCGGCAGCGTGCGGGGACAGCCCGGGCACGGGGAAGGTGGCACGGGATCGCTTTCCT
CTGAACGCTTCTCGCTGCTCTTTGAGCCTGCAGACACCTGGGGGGATACGGGGAAAAGGCCTCCACGGCC
ACTAGTTTCGCACGATTGCACCTTGGGAGCCTTAACCGCTTTTGAATGTCCGTCTTAGTTAATCCCTAAT
TGAACGCTCCAAAAGGTGACTTCCAATAGGGATTTATTCCTTTTAAAATTAACGGCATAATCGTGCCGCC
GAATGCAACCTCGATCGAGCCGGGCTCCGGTGCCCGTCAGTGGGCAGAGCGCACATCGCCCACAGTCCCC
GAGAAGTTGGGGGGAGGGGTCGGCAATTGAACCGGTGCCTAGAGAAGGTGGCGCGGGGTAAACTGGGAAA
GTGATGTCGTGTACTGGCTCCGCCTTTTTCCCGAGGGTGGGGGAGAACCGTATATAAGTGCAGTAGTCGC
CGTGAACGTTCTTTTTCGCAACGGGTTTGCCGCCAGAACACAGGTAAGTGCCGTGTGTGGTTCCCGCGGG
CCTGGCCTCTTTACGGGTTATGGCCCTTGCGTGCCTTGAATTACTTCCACCTGGCTGCAGTACGTGATTC
TTGATCCCGAGCTTCGGGTTGGAAGTGGGTGGGAGAGTTCGAGGCCTTGCGCTTAAGGAGCCCCTTCGCC
TCGTGCTTGAGTTGAGGCCTGGCCTGGGCGCTGGGGCCGCCGCGTGCGAATCTGGTGGCACCTTCGCGCC
TGTCTCGCTGCTTTCGATAAGTCTCTAGCCATTTAAAATTTTTGATGACCTGCTGCGACGCTTTTTTTCT
GGCAAGATAGTCTTGTAAATGCGGGCCAAGATCTGCACACTGGTATTTCGGTTTTTGGGGCCGCGGGCGG
CGACGGGGCCCGTGCGTCCCAGCGCACATGTTCGGCGAGGCGGGGCCTGCGAGCGCGGCCACCGAGAATC
GGACGGGGGTAGTCTCAAGCTGGCCGGCCTGCTCTGGTGCCTGGCCTCGCGCCGCCGTGTATCGCCCCGC
CCTGGGCGGCAAGGCTGGCCCGGTCGGCACCAGTTGCGTGAGCGGAAAGATGGCCGCTTCCCGGCCCTGC
TGCAGGGAGCTCAAAATGGAGGACGCGGCGCTCGGGAGAGCGGGCGGGTGAGTCACCCACACAAAGGAAA
AGGGCCTTTCCGTCCTCAGCCGTCGCTTCATGTGACTCCACGGAGTACCGGGCGCCGTCCAGGCACCTCG
ATTAGTTCTCGAGCTTTTGGAGTACGTCGTCTTTAGGTTGGGGGGAGGGGTTTTATGCGATGGAGTTTCC
CCACACTGAGTGGGTGGAGACTGAAGTTAGGCCAGCTTGGCACTTGATGTAATTCTCCTTGGAATTTGCC
CTTTTTGAGTTTGGATCTTGGTTCATTCTCAAGCCTCAGACAGTGGTTCAAAGTTTTTTTCTTCCATTTC
AGGTGTCGTGAATCTAGAAGCCACCATGAAGACGATCATCGCCCTGAGCTACATCTTCTGCCTGGTATTC
GCCGACTACAAGGACGATGATGACGCCAGCATCGATATGAGCGGAGAGAGCATGAACTTCAGTGATGTGT
TCGATTCCAGTGAGGACTACTTCGTGTCCGTCAATACATCCTACTACAGCGTAGATTCTGAGATGCTGCT
TTGCTCCCTGCAGGAGGTGCGCCAGTTCTCCCGACTCTTCGTTCCCATCGCGTATTCACTCATCTGCGTC
TTTGGCCTCCTGGGGAATATCTTGGTAGTCATCACATTTGCTTTTTATAAAAAGGCCAGATCCATGACAG
ACGTCTACCTGCTTAATATGGCCATTGCAGACATCCTGTTCGTCCTGACGCTCCCATTCTGGGCTGTGAG
TCACGCTACCGGGGCCTGGGTGTTCAGTAATGCAACCTGCAAGCTGTTGAAGGGAATTTATGCCATCAAC
TTTAATTGCGGTATGCTGCTGCTGACTTGCATAAGTATGGACAGATACATCGCCATAGTACAGGCAACAA
AATCCTTCAGACTGAGGTCTCGAACGCTCCCTAGGTCTAAAATCATTTGTCTTGTTGTATGGGGCTTGAG
CGTGATTATTTCCAGCAGTACTTTCGTGTTTAACCAGAAGTACAACACGCAGGGCAGCGATGTGTGTGAG
CCCAAGTACCAGACGGTATCTGAGCCTATCAGGTGGAAGCTGTTGATGCTGGGTTTGGAATTGCTGTTCG
GCTTTTTTATCCCACTCATGTTTATGATTTTTTGTTATACCTTCATCGTGAAGACCCTGGTCCAGGCACA
AAACTCTAAGCGACACAAGGCCATCCGGGTAATCATCGCTGTTGTGCTGGTATTTCTGGCTTGCCAGATC
CCTCATAATATGGTCCTTCTGGTAACGGCAGCCAACCTGGGCAAAATGAATCGCTCATGTCAGTCAGAAA
AGCTTATCGGGTACACCAAAACGGTTACGGAGGTTCTGGCGTTCCTGCATTGTTGCCTTAACCCTGTGCT
GTACGCATTTATAGGTCAGAAGTTTCGAAACTACTTCCTGAAGATTCTCAAAGACCTCTGGTGTGTAAGA
AGAAAGTATAAAAGTAGTGGATTTTCATGCGCAGGACGCTACTCCGAAAACATTTCCAGACAGACCAGTG
AGACGGCCGATAACGATAACGCCTCCTCCTTTACCATGACCGGTGGACGCACCCCACCCAGCCTGGGTCC
CCAAGATGAGTCCTGCACCACCGCCAGCTCCTCCCTGGCCAAGGACACTTCATCGGGTACCGGTGCTTTG
CACTTGGATCAAACGCCATCTCGCCAGCCTATTCCCAGTGAGGGTCTTCAGCTGCATTTACCGCAGGTTT
TAGCTGACGCTGTCTCACGCCTGGTCCTGGGTAAGTTTGGTGACCTGACCGACAACTTCTCCTCCCCTCA
CGCTCGCAGAAAAGTGCTGGCTGGAGTCGTCATGACAACAGGCACAGATGTTAAAGATGCCAAGGTGATA
AGTGTTTCTACAGGAACAAAATGTATTAATGGTGAATACATGAGTGATCGTGGCCTTGCATTAAATGACT
GCCATGCAGAAATAATATCTCGGAGATCCTTGCTCAGATTTCTTTATACACAACTTGAGCTTTACTTAAA
TAACAAAGATGATCAAAAAAGATCCATCTTTCAGAAATCAGAGCGAGGGGGGTTTAGGCTGAAGGAGAAT
GTCCAGTTTCATCTGTACATCAGCACCTCTCCCTGTGGAGATGCCAGAATCTTCTCACCACATGAGCCAA
TCCTGGAAGAACCAGCAGATAGACACCCAAATCGTAAAGCAAGAGGACAGCTACGGACCAAAATAGAGTC
TGGTCAGGGGACGATTCCAGTGCGCTCCAATGCGAGCATCCAAGCGTGGGACGGGGTGCTGCAAGGGGAG
CGGCTGCTCACCATGTCCTGCAGTGACAAGATTGCACGCTGGAACGTGGTGGGCATCCAGGGATCCCTGC
TCAGCATTTTCGTGGAGCCCATTTACTTCTCGAGCATCATCCTGGGCAGCCTTTACCACGGGGACCACCT
TTCCAGGGCCATGTACCAGCGGATCTCCAACATAGAGGACCTGCCACCTCTCTACACCCTCAACAAGCCT
TTGCTCAGTGGCATCAGCAATGCAGAAGCACGGCAGCCAGGGAAGGCCCCCAACTTCAGTGTCAACTGGA
CGGTAGGCGACTCCGCTATTGAGGTCATCAACGCCACGACTGGGAAGGATGAGCTGGGCCGCGCGTCCCG
CCTGTGTAAGCACGCGTTGTACTGTCGCTGGATGCGTGTGCACGGCAAGGTTCCCTCCCACTTACTACGC
TCCAAGATTACCAAACCCAACGTGTACCATGAGTCCAAGCTGGCGGCAAAGGAGTACCAGGCCGCCAAGG
CGCGTCTGTTCACAGCCTTCATCAAGGCGGGGCTGGGGGCCTGGGTGGAGAAGCCCACCGAGCAGGACCA
GTTCTCACTCACGCCCTGATAGCCCCTCTCCCTCCCCCCCCCCTAACGTTACTGGCCGAAGCCGCTTGGA
ATAAGGCCGGTGTGCGTTTGTCTATATGTTATTTTCCACCATATTGCCGTCTTTTGGCAATGTGAGGGCC
CGGAAACCTGGCCCTGTCTTCTTGACGAGCATTCCTAGGGGTCTTTCCCCTCTCGCCAAAGGAATGCAAG
GTCTGTTGAATGTCGTGAAGGAAGCAGTTCCTCTGGAAGCTTCTTGAAGACAAACAACGTCTGTAGCGAC
CCTTTGCAGGCAGCGGAACCCCCCACCTGGCGACAGGTGCCTCTGCGGCCAAAAGCCACGTGTATAAGAT
ACACCTGCAAAGGCGGCACAACCCCAGTGCCACGTTGTGAGTTGGATAGTTGTGGAAAGAGTCAAATGGC
TCTCCTCAAGCGTATTCAACAAGGGGCTGAAGGATGCCCAGAAGGTACCCCATTGTATGGGATCTGATCT
GGGGCCTCGGTACACATGCTTTACATGTGTTTAGTCGAGGTTAAAAAAACGTCTAGGCCCCCCGAACCAC
GGGGACGTGGTTTTCCTTTGAAAAACACGATGATAATATGGCCACAACCATGACCGAGTACAAGCCCACG
GTGCGCCTCGCCACCCGCGACGACGTCCCCAGGGCCGTACGCACCCTCGCCGCCGCGTTCGCCGACTACC
CCGCCACGCGCCACACCGTCGATCCGGACCGCCACATCGAGCGGGTCACCGAGCTGCAAGAACTCTTCCT
CACGCGCGTCGGGCTCGACATCGGCAAGGTGTGGGTCGCGGACGACGGCGCCGCCGTGGCGGTCTGGACC
ACGCCGGAGAGCGTCGAAGCGGGGGCGGTGTTCGCCGAGATCGGCCCGCGCATGGCCGAGTTGAGCGGTT
CCCGGCTGGCCGCGCAGCAACAGATGGAAGGCCTCCTGGCGCCGCACCGGCCCAAGGAGCCCGCGTGGTT
CCTGGCCACCGTCGGAGTCTCGCCCGACCACCAGGGCAAGGGTCTGGGCAGCGCCGTCGTGCTCCCCGGA
GTGGAGGCGGCCGAGCGCGCCGGGGTGCCCGCCTTCCTGGAGACCTCCGCGCCCCGCAACCTCCCCTTCT
ACGAGCGGCTCGGCTTCACCGTCACCGCCGACGTCGAGGTGCCCGAAGGACCGCGCACCTGGTGCATGAC
CCGCAAGCCCGGTGCCGCCACGAACTTCTCTCTGTTAAAGCAAGCAGGTGACGTGGAAGAAAACCCCGGT
CCCGGATCCATGGTGTCTAAGGGCGAAGAGCTGATTAAGGAGAACATGCACATGAAGCTGTACATGGAGG
GCACCGTGGACAACCATCACTTCAAGTGCACATCCGAGGGCGAAGGCAAGCCCTACGAGGGCACCCAGAC
CATGAGAATCAAGGTGGTCGAGGGCGGCCCTCTCCCCTTCGCCTTCGACATCCTGGCTACTAGCTTCCTC
TACGGCAGCAAGACCTTCATCAACCACACCCAGGGCATCCCCGACTTCTTCAAGCAGTCCTTCCCTGAGG
GCTTCACATGGGAGAGAGTCACCACATACGAGGACGGGGGCGTGCTGACCGCTACCCAGGACACCAGCCT
CCAGGACGGCTGCCTCATCTACAACGTCAAGATCAGAGGGGTGAACTTCACATCCAACGGCCCTGTGATG
CAGAAGAAAACACTCGGCTGGGAGGCCTTCACCGAAACGCTGTACCCCGCTGACGGCGGCCTGGAAGGCA
GAAACGACATGGCCCTGAAGCTCGTGGGCGGGAGCCATCTGATCGCAAACGCCAAGACCACATATAGATC
CAAGAAACCCGCTAAGAACCTCAAGATGCCTGGCGTCTACTATGTGGACTACAGACTGGAAAGAATCAAG
GAGGCCAACAACGAAACCTACGTCGAGCAGCACGAGGTGGCAGTGGCCAGATACTGCGACCTCCCTAGCA
AACTGGGGCACAAACTTAATTAAGAATTCCTCGAGCTAGAGCTCGCTGATCAGCCTCGACTGTGCCTTCT
AGTTGCCAGCCATCTGTTGTTTGCCCCTCCCCCGTGCCTTCCTTGACCCTGGAAGGTGCCACTCCCACTG
TCCTTTCCTAATAAAATGAGGAAATTGCATCGCATTGTCTGAGTAGGTGTCATTCTATTCTGGGGGGTGG
GGTGGGGCAGGACAGCAAGGGGGAGGATTGGGAAGACAATAGCAGGCATGCTGGGGACGACGTCAGGTGG
CACTTTTCGATATCTATAACAAGAAAATATATATATAATAAGTTATCACGTAAGTAGAACATGAAATAAC
AATATAATTATCGTATGAGTTAAATCTTAAAAGTCACGTAAAAGATAATCATGCGTCATTTTGACTCACG
CGGTCGTTATAGTTCAAAATCAGTGACACTTACCGCATTGACAAGCACGCCTCACGGGAGCTCCAAGCGG
CGACTGAGATGTCCTAAATGCACAGCGACGGATTCGCGCTATTTAGAAAGAGAGAGCAATATTTCAAGAA
TGCATGCGTCAATTTTACGCAGACTATCTTTCTAGGGTTAATCTAGCTGCATCAGGATCATATCGTCGGG
TCTTTTTTCCGGCTCAGTCATCGCCCAAGCTGGCGCTATCTGGGCATCGGGGAGGAAGAAGCCCGTGCCT
TTTCCCGCGAGGTTGAAGCGGCATGGAAAGAGTTTGCCGAGGATGACTGCTGCTGCATTGACGTTGAGCG
AAAACGCACGTTTACCATGATGATTCGGGAAGGTGTGGCCATGCACGCCTTTAACGGTGAACTGTTCGTT
CAGGCCACCTGGGATACCAGTTCGTCGCGGCTTTTCCGGACACAGTTCCGGATGGTCAGCCCGAAGCGCA
TCAGCAACCCGAACAATACCGGCGACAGCCGGAACTGCCGTGCCGGTGTGCAGATTAATGACAGCGGTGC
GGCGCTGGGATATTACGTCAGCGAGGACGGGTATCCTGGCTGGATGCCGCAGAAATGGACATGGATACCC
CGTGAGTTACCCGGCGGGCGCGCTTGGCGTAATCATGGTCATAGCTGTTTCCTGTGTGAAATTGTTATCC
GCTCACAATTCCACACAACATACGAGCCGGAAGCATAAAGTGTAAAGCCTGGGGTGCCTAATGAGTGAGC
TAACTCACATTAATTGCGTTGCGCTCACTGCCCGCTTTCCAGTCGGGAAACCTGTCGTGCCAGCTGCATT
AATGAATCGGCCAACGCGCGGGGAGAGGCGGTTTGCGTATTGGGCGCTCTTCCGCTTCCTCGCTCACTGA
CTCGCTGCGCTCGGTCGTTCGGCTGCGGCGAGCGGTATCAGCTCACTCAAAGGCGGTAATACGGTTATCC
ACAGAATCAGGGGATAACGCAGGAAAGAACATGTGAGCAAAAGGCCAGCAAAAGGCCAGGAACCGTAAAA
AGGCCGCGTTGCTGGCGTTTTTCCATAGGCTCCGCCCCCCTGACGAGCATCACAAAAATCGACGCTCAAG
TCAGAGGTGGCGAAACCCGACAGGACTATAAAGATACCAGGCGTTTCCCCCTGGAAGCTCCCTCGTGCGC
TCTCCTGTTCCGACCCTGCCGCTTACCGGATACCTGTCCGCCTTTCTCCCTTCGGGAAGCGTGGCGCTTT
CTCATAGCTCACGCTGTAGGTATCTCAGTTCGGTGTAGGTCGTTCGCTCCAAGCTGGGCTGTGTGCACGA
ACCCCCCGTTCAGCCCGACCGCTGCGCCTTATCCGGTAACTATCGTCTTGAGTCCAACCCGGTAAGACAC
GACTTATCGCCACTGGCAGCAGCCACTGGTAACAGGATTAGCAGAGCGAGGTATGTAGGCGGTGCTACAG
AGTTCTTGAAGTGGTGGCCTAACTACGGCTACACTAGAAGAACAGTATTTGGTATCTGCGCTCTGCTGAA
GCCAGTTACCTTCGGAAAAAGAGTTGGTAGCTCTTGATCCGGCAAACAAACCACCGCTGGTAGCGGTGGT
TTTTTTGTTTGCAAGCAGCAGATTACGCGCAGAAAAAAAGGATCTCAA
Features (pLannotate 1.2.2; 21 found; start..end, strand, type, name):
    171..1031    -  CDS            AmpR: β-lactamase; bla; confers resistance to ampicillin, carbenicillin, and related antibiotics
   1032..1136    -  promoter       AmpR promoter: bla
   1189..1617    -  rep_origin     f1 ori (sequence partly withheld): f1 bacteriophage origin of replication; arrow indicates direction of (+) strand synthesis
   1622..1777    -  CDS            lacZα (fragment): LacZα fragment of β-galactosidase; lacZ fragment
   1779..1898    +  CDS            B (fragment): PORTL_LAMBD - Experimental evidence at protein level: Swiss-Prot protein existence level 1. Forms the portal vertex of the capsid (PubMed:6228056, PubMed:6232391). This portal plays critical roles in head assembly, genome packaging, neck/tail attachment, and genome ejection (Probable). The portal protein multimerizes as a single ring-shaped homododecamer arranged around a central channel (PubMed:6232391). Binds to the terminase subunits to form the packaging machine (PubMed:7799432). From Escherichia phage lambda (Bacteriophage lambda).
   2550..3728    +  promoter       EF-1α promoter: strong constitutive promoter for human elongation factor EF-1α
   3791..3811    +  CDS            3xFLAG (fragment): three tandem FLAG® epitope tags
   3824..4945    +  CDS            CCR6: CCR6_HUMAN - Also known as CKRL3, CMKBR6, GPR29, STRL22. Experimental evidence at protein level: Swiss-Prot protein existence level 1. Receptor for the C-C type chemokine CCL20 (PubMed:9169459). Binds to CCL20 and subsequently transduces a signal by increasing the intracellular calcium ion levels (PubMed:20068036). Although CCL20 is its major ligand it can also act as a receptor for non-chemokine ligands such as beta-defensins (PubMed:25585877). Binds to defensin DEFB1 leading to increase in intracellular calcium ions and cAMP levels. Its binding to DEFB1 is essential for the function of DEFB1
   4955..5032    +  CDS            AVPR2 (fragment): V2R_PIG - Experimental evidence at transcript level: Swiss-Prot protein existence level 2. Receptor for arginine vasopressin. The activity of this receptor is mediated by G proteins which activate adenylate cyclase (PubMed:8393786). Involved in renal water reabsorption (By similarity). From Sus scrofa (Pig).
   5045..6253    +  CDS            Adarb1 (fragment): RED1_RAT - Also known as Red1. Experimental evidence at protein level: Swiss-Prot protein existence level 1. Catalyzes the hydrolytic deamination of adenosine to inosine in double-stranded RNA (dsRNA) referred to as A-to-I RNA editing. This may affect gene expression and function in a number of ways that include mRNA translation by changing codons and hence the amino acid sequence of proteins; pre-mRNA splicing by altering splice site recognition sequences; RNA stability by changing sequences involved in nuclease recognition; genetic stability in the case of RNA virus genomes by changing seque
   6260..6846    +  misc_feature   IRES2: internal ribosome entry site (IRES) of the encephalomyocarditis virus (EMCV)
   6847..7443    +  CDS            PuroR (fragment): puromycin N-acetyltransferase; pac from Streptomyces; confers resistance to puromycin
   7444..7499    +  CDS            P2A (fragment): 2A peptide from porcine teschovirus-1 polyprotein Eukaryotic ribosomes fail to insert a peptide bond between the Gly and Pro residues, yielding separate polypeptides.
   7507..8217    +  CDS            mTagBFP2: mTagBFP2 is a basic (constitutively fluorescent) blue fluorescent protein published in 2011, derived from Entacmaea quadricolor. It is reported to be a very rapidly-maturing monomer with very low acid sensitivity.
   8257..8464    +  polyA_signal   bGH poly(A) signal: bovine growth hormone polyadenylation signal
   8804..9271    +  CDS            B (fragment): PORTL_LAMBD - Experimental evidence at protein level: Swiss-Prot protein existence level 1. Forms the portal vertex of the capsid (PubMed:6228056, PubMed:6232391). This portal plays critical roles in head assembly, genome packaging, neck/tail attachment, and genome ejection (Probable). The portal protein multimerizes as a single ring-shaped homododecamer arranged around a central channel (PubMed:6232391). Binds to the terminase subunits to form the packaging machine (PubMed:7799432). From Escherichia phage lambda (Bacteriophage lambda).
   9309..9325    -  protein_bind   lac operator: The lac repressor binds to the lac operator to inhibit transcription in E. coli. This inhibition can be relieved by adding lactose or isopropyl-β-D-thiogalactopyranoside (IPTG). lac repressor encoded by lacI
   9333..9363    -  promoter       lac promoter: promoter for the E. coli lac operon
   9378..9399    -  protein_bind   CAP binding site: CAP binding activates transcription in the presence of cAMP. E. coli catabolite activator protein
   9412..9504    -  CDS            lacI (fragment): lac repressor; lacI; The lac repressor binds to the lac operator to inhibit transcription in E. coli. This inhibition can be relieved by adding lactose or isopropyl-β-D-thiogalactopyranoside (IPTG).
   9687..10275   -  rep_origin     ori: high-copy-number ColE1/pMB1/pBR322/pUC origin of replication
