[The description below was written by a language model from this plasmid's Addgene catalogue record and pLannotate feature annotations shown in this document.]
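Description:
LSM0250 (PB)EF1a-CCR6V2-ADAR2dd-IRESv0-PuroR-P2A-BFP is a 10.3 kb PiggyBac donor plasmid for stable overexpression of a synthetic receptor–RNA editor fusion in mammalian cells. When supplied together with PiggyBac transposase, the cargo of such a donor is cut out and integrated into the host genome. The automated feature table does not annotate the transposon inverted repeats themselves; it only picks up short lambda-phage-like stuffer fragments on either side of the expression cassette. In bacteria the plasmid carries ampicillin resistance (AmpR) and a ColE1/pUC-type origin, along with an f1 ori and lacZα/lac promoter remnants from the cloning backbone. The catalogue lists it as low copy even though the origin is annotated as a high-copy type.

The payload is a single transcript driven by the constitutive human EF-1α promoter and terminated by the bGH polyadenylation signal. Its first open reading frame begins with a FLAG-type epitope fragment, followed by the human chemokine receptor CCR6 (the CCL20 receptor), a short vasopressin V2 receptor segment (the "V2" in the name), and the ADAR2 deaminase domain, which catalyses A-to-I editing of double-stranded RNA and here carries the E488Q and T501A mutations. Downstream, an EMCV-type IRES drives translation of puromycin N-acetyltransferase linked through a P2A peptide to mTagBFP2, so cells with integrated copies can be drug-selected and identified by blue fluorescence. The depositor describes the fusion as the CCR6-ADAR2dd component of "gLIDAR", part of a set of post-transcriptional modular synthetic receptors. The record does not detail how receptor activation is coupled to editing.
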