Addgene plasmid #233441: LSM0250 (PB)EF1a-CCR6V2-ADAR2dd-IRESv0-PuroR-P2A-BFP
Purpose: PiggyBac donor plasmid to overexpress CCR6-ADAR2dd (gLIDAR)
Depositing lab: Xiaojing Gao. Depositing organization: Stanford University. Publication: Post-transcriptional modular synthetic receptors. Zhang X, Mille-Fragoso LS, Kaseniit KE, Lee AP, Zhang M, Call CC, Hu Y, Xie Y, Gao XJ. Nat Chem Biol. 2025 Mar 28. doi: 10.1038/s41589-025-01872-w. PubMed 40155716.
Backbone
  Vector backbone: PiggyBac vector
  Vector type: Mammalian Expression
  Selectable markers: Puromycin ; TagBFP
Growth in bacteria
  Bacterial resistance: Ampicillin, 100 μg/mL
  Growth temperature: 30°C
  Growth strain: NEB Stable
  Copy number: Low Copy
Gene/Insert
  Gene/Insert name: CCR6V2-ADAR2dd-IRESv0-PuroR-P2A-BFP
  Species: Synthetic
  Mutation: E488Q, T501A on ADAR2dd
  Promoter: EF1a
  Cloning method: Gibson Cloning
Terms and licenses: Academic/Nonprofit Terms; Industry Terms: Not Available to Industry
Depositor comments: https://benchling.com/s/seq-lmgpbTI7rNegKGi7zlH1?m=slm-M8drgZiu3hfmCp27oFZ7 for annotated sequence file. Please visit https://doi.org/10.1101/2024.05.03.592453 for bioRxiv preprint.
How to cite: LSM0250 (PB)EF1a-CCR6V2-ADAR2dd-IRESv0-PuroR-P2A-BFP was a gift from Xiaojing Gao (Addgene plasmid # 233441 ; http://n2t.net/addgene:233441 ; RRID:Addgene_233441)
